>Addgene plasmid #60933 | pPL5628_TEF1*-Cre_MET15 | depositor full sequence | sequence record 98327 | pPL5628_TEF1*-Cre_MET15 sequence 7772 bps
AGAAACCATTATTATCATGACATTAACCTATAAAAATAGGCGTATCACGAGGCCCTTTCGTCTCGCGCGT
TTCGGTGATGACGGTGAAAACCTCTGACACATGCAGCTCCCGGAGACGGTCACAGCTTGTCTGTAAGCGG
ATGCCGGGAGCAGACAAGCCCGTCAGGGCGCGTCAGCGGGTGTTGGCGGGTGTCGGGGCTGGCTTAACTA
TGCGGCATCAGAGCAGATTGTACTGAGAGTGCACCACGCTTTTCATCGAGGTCACATGATCGCAAAATGG
CAAATGGCACGTGAAGCTGTCGATATTGGGGAACTGTGGTGGTTGGCAAATGACTAATTAAGTTAGTCAA
GGCGCCATCCTCATGAAAACTGTGTAACATAATAACCGAAGTGTCGAAAAGGTGGCACCTTGTCCAATTG
AACACGCTCGATGAAAAAAATAAGATATATATAAGGTTAAGTAAAGCGTCTGTTAGAAAGGAAGTTTTTC
CTTTTTCTTGCTCTCTTGTCTTTTCATCTACTATTTCCTTCGTGTAATACAGGGTCGTCAGATACATAGA
TACAATTCTATTACCCCCATCCATACAATGCCATCTCATTTCGATACTGTTCAACTACACGCCGGCCAAG
AGAACCCTGGTGACAATGCTCACAGATCCAGAGCTGTACCAATTTACGCCACCACTTCTTATGTTTTCGA
AAACTCTAAGCATGGTTCGCAATTGTTTGGTCTAGAAGTTCCAGGTTACGTCTATTCCCGTTTCCAAAAC
CCAACCAGTAATGTTTTGGAAGAAAGAATTGCTGCTTTAGAAGGTGGTGCTGCTGCTTTGGCTGTTTCCT
CCGGTCAAGCCGCTCAAACCCTTGCCATCCAAGGTTTGGCACACACTGGTGACAACATCGTTTCCACTTC
TTACTTATACGGTGGTACTTATAACCAGTTCAAAATCTCGTTCAAAAGATTTGGTATCGAGGCTAGATTT
GTTGAAGGTGACAATCCAGAAGAATTCGAAAAGGTCTTTGATGAAAGAACCAAGGCTGTTTATTTGGAAA
CCATTGGTAATCCAAAGTACAATGTTCCGGATTTTGAAAAAATTGTTGCAATTGCTCACAAACACGGTAT
TCCAGTTGTCGTTGACAACACATTTGGTGCCGGTGGTTACTTCTGTCAGCCAATTAAATACGGTGCTGAT
ATTGTAACACATTCTGCTACCAAATGGATTGGTGGTCATGGTACTACTATCGGTGGTATTATTGTTGACT
CTGGTAAGTTCCCATGGAAGGACTACCCAGAAAAGTTCCCTCAATTCTCTCAACCTGCCGAAGGATATCA
CGGTACTATCTACAATGAAGCCTACGGTAACTTGGCATACATCGTTCATGTTAGAACTGAACTATTAAGA
GATTTGGGTCCATTGATGAACCCATTTGCCTCTTTCTTGCTACTACAAGGTGTTGAAACATTATCTTTGA
GAGCTGAAAGACACGGTGAAAATGCATTGAAGTTAGCCAAATGGTTAGAACAATCCCCATACGTATCTTG
GGTTTCATACCCTGGTTTAGCATCTCATTCTCATCATGAAAATGCTAAGAAGTATCTATCTAACGGTTTC
GGTGGTGTCTTATCTTTCGGTGTAAAAGACTTACCAAATGCCGACAAGGAAACTGACCCATTCAAACTTT
CTGGTGCTCAAGTTGTTGACAATTTAAAGCTTGCCTCTAACTTGGCCAATGTTGGTGATGCCAAGACCTT
AGTCATTGCTCCATACTTCACTACCCACAAACAATTAAATGACAAAGAAAAGTTGGCATCTGGTGTTACC
AAGGACTTAATTCGTGTCTCTGTTGGTATCGAATTTATTGATGACATTATTGCAGACTTCCAGCAATCTT
TTGAAACTGTTTTCGCTGGCCAAAAACCATGAGTGTGCGTAATGAGTTGTAAAATTATGTATAAACCTAC
TTTCTCTCACAAGTACTATACTTTTATAAAACGAACTTTATTGAAATGAATATCCTTTTTTTCCCTTGTT
ACATGTCGTGACTCGTACTTTGAACCTAAATTGTTCTAACATCAAAGAACAGTGTTAATTCGCAGTCGAG
AAGAAAAATATGGTGAACAAGACTCATCTACTTCATGAGACTACTTTACGCCTCCTATAAAGCTGTCACA
CTGGATAAATTTATTGTAGGACCAAGTTACAAAAGAGGATGATGGAGGTTTCTTTACAATAAAGAAGCAC
ATGTGTGTTAACGTTTTTAGTATTTGCTTGTTATGTAAATCAGGAAAACTTCGCGGGATTTGGTTGGATG
CGTTAAATCAGCTCATTTTTTAACCAATAGGCCGAAATCGGCAAAATCCCTTATAAATCAAAAGAATAGA
CCGAGATAGGGT
[37 nt withheld, positions 2393-2429]
AAAGAACGTGGACTCCAACGTCAAAGG
[49 nt withheld, positions 2457-2505]
T
[91 nt withheld, positions 2507-2597]
G
[124 nt withheld, positions 2599-2722]
CGCGCCATTCGCCATTCAGGCTGCGCAACTGTTGGGAAGGGCGATCGGTGCGGGCCTCTTCGCTATTACG
CCAGCTGGCGAAAGGGGGATGTGCTGCAAGGCGATTAAGTTGGGTAACGCCAGGGTTTTCCCAGTCACGA
CGTTGTAAAACGACGGCCAGTGAGCGCGCGTAATACGACTCACTATAGGGCGAATTGGGTACCGGCCGCA
AATTAAAGCCTTCGAGCGTCCCAAAACCTTCTCAAGCAAGGTTTTCAGTATAATGTTACATGCGTACACG
CGTCTGTACAGAAAAAAAAGAAAAATTTGAAATATAAATAACGTTCTTAATACTAACATAACTATAAAAA
AATAAATAGGGACCTAGACTTCAGGTTGTCTAACTCCTTCCTTTTCGGTTAGAGCGGATGTGGGGGGAGG
GCGTGAATGTAAGCGTGACATAACTAATTACATGACTCGAGGTCGACAATTCCAACCTTACCCAAGAGTT
CGCCAAACTCAGACATCACTTTANGCAAAACCGCGCCGTGCTTCTTCCTCGGTGGCATTCATCACGAAAT
GTTCAGCACTACGCATACTTTTGACAGGAAACGCAACGGATATTGAGTCAATATCAGGCATTCTATCGCT
CAGCTTTACAGTGACAATGACGGCTGGCGACTGAATATTAGTGCTTACAGACAGCACTACATATTTTCCG
TCGATGTTGAAATCCTTTCTCATATGTCACCATAAATATCAAATAATTATAGCAATCATTTACGCGTTAA
TGGCTAATCGCCATCTTCCAGCAGGCGCACCATTGCCCCTGTTTCACTATCCAGGGTACGGATATAGTTC
ATGACAATATTTACATTGGTCCAGCCACCAGCTTGCATGATCTCCGGTATTGAAACTCCAGCGCGGGCCA
TATCTCGCGCGGCTCCGACACGGGCACTGTGTCCAGACCAGGCCAGGTATCTCTGACCAGAGTCATCCTT
AGCGCCGTAAATCAATCGATGAGTTGCTTCAAAAATCCCTTCCAGGGCGCGAGTTGATAGCTGGCTGGTG
GCAGATGGCGCGGCAACACCATTTTTTCTGACCCGGCAAAACAGGTAGTTATTCGGATCATCAGCTACAC
CAGAGACGGAAATCCATCGCTCGACCAGTTTAGTTACCCCCAGGCTAAGTGCCTTCTCTACACCTGCGGT
GCTAACCAGCGTTTTCGTTCTGCCAATATGGATTAACATTCTCCCACCGTCAGTACGTGAGATATCTTTA
ACCCTGATCCTGGCAATTTCGGCTATACGTAACAGGGTGTTATAAGCAATCCCCAGAAATGCCAGATTAC
GTATATCCTGGCAGCGATCGCTATTTTCCATGAGTGAACGAACCTGGTCGAAATCAGTGCGTTCGAACGC
TAGAGCCTGTTTTGCACGTTCACCGGCATCAACGTTTTCTTTTCGGATCCGCCGCATAACCAGTGAAACA
GCATTGCTGTCACTTGGTCGTGGCAGCCCGGACCGACGATGAAGCATGTTTAGCTGGCCCAAATGTTGCT
GGATAGTTTTTACTGCCAGACCGCGCGCCTGAAGATATAGAAGATAATCGCGAACATCTTCAGGTTCTGC
GGGAAACCATTTCCGGTTATTCAACTTGCACCATGCCGCCCACGACCGGCAAACGGACAGAAGCATTTTC
CAGGTATGCTCAGAAAACGCCTGGCGATCCCTGAACATGTCCATCAGGTTCTTGCGAACCTCATCACTCG
TTGCATCGACCGGTAATGCAGGCAAATTTTGGTGTACGGTCAGTAAATTGGACATTTAACACTCAGATAA
TGGTTTTAAGTAAAGTGTACAGGATCGGCTCTGCCCCTCGACGGTATCGATAAGCTTGATATCGAATTCC
TGCAGCCCGGGGGATCCACTAGTTTTTGTAATTAAAACTTAGATTAGATTGCTATGCTTTCTTTCCAATG
AGCAAGAAGTAAAAAAAGTTGTAATAGAACAGGAAAAATGAAGCTGAAACTTGAGAAATTGAAGACCGTT
TGTTAACTCAAATATCAATGGGAGGTCGTCGAAAGAGAACAAAATCGAAAAAAAAGTTTTCAAGAGAAAG
AAACGTGATAAAAATTTTTATTGCCTTCTCCGACGAAGAAAAAGGGACGAGGCGGTCTCTTTTTCCTTTT
CCAAACCTTTAGTACGGGTAATTAACGGCACCCTAGAGGAAGGAGGAGGGGGAATTTAGTATGCTGTGCT
TGGGTGTTTTGAAGTGGTACGGCGGTGCGCGGAGTCCGAGAAAATCTGGAAGAGTAAAAAAGGAGTAGAG
ACATTTTGAAGCTATCCAGCTTTTGTTCCCTTTAGTGAGGGTTAATTGCGCGCTTGGCGTAATCATGGTC
ATAGCTGTTTCCTGTGTGAAATTGTTATCCGCTCACAATTCCACACAACATACGAGCCGGAAGCATAAAG
TGTAAAGCCTGGGGTGCCTAATGAGTGAGCTAACTCACATTAATTGCGTTGCGCTCACTGCCCGCTTTCC
AGTCGGGAAACCTGTCGTGCCAGCTGCATTAATGAATCGGCCAACGCGCGGGGAGAGGCGGTTTGCGTAT
TGGGCGCTCTTCCGCTTCCTCGCTCACTGACTCGCTGCGCTCGGTCGTTCGGCTGCGGCGAGCGGTATCA
GCTCACTCAAAGGCGGTAATACGGTTATCCACAGAATCAGGGGATAACGCAGGAAAGAACATGTGAGCAA
AAGGCCAGCAAAAGGCCAGGAACCGTAAAAAGGCCGCGTTGCTGGCGTTTTTCCATAGGCTCCGCCCCCC
TGACGAGCATCACAAAAATCGACGCTCAAGTCAGAGGTGGCGAAACCCGACAGGACTATAAAGATACCAG
GCGTTTCCCCCTGGAAGCTCCCTCGTGCGCTCTCCTGTTCCGACCCTGCCGCTTACCGGATACCTGTCCG
CCTTTCTCCCTTCGGGAAGCGTGGCGCTTTCTCATAGCTCACGCTGTAGGTATCTCAGTTCGGTGTAGGT
CGTTCGCTCCAAGCTGGGCTGTGTGCACGAACCCCCCGTTCAGCCCGACCGCTGCGCCTTATCCGGTAAC
TATCGTCTTGAGTCCAACCCGGTAAGACACGACTTATCGCCACTGGCAGCAGCCACTGGTAACAGGATTA
GCAGAGCGAGGTATGTAGGCGGTGCTACAGAGTTCTTGAAGTGGTGGCCTAACTACGGCTACACTAGAAG
GACAGTATTTGGTATCTGCGCTCTGCTGAAGCCAGTTACCTTCGGAAAAAGAGTTGGTAGCTCTTGATCC
GGCAAACAAACCACCGCTGGTAGCGGTGGTTTTTTTGTTTGCAAGCAGCAGATTACGCGCAGAAAAAAAG
GATCTCAAGAAGATCCTTTGATCTTTTCTACGGGGTCTGACGCTCAGTGGAACGAAAACTCACGTTAAGG
GATTTTGGTCATGAGATTATCAAAAAGGATCTTCACCTAGATCCTTTTAAATTAAAAATGAAGTTTTAAA
TCAATCTAAAGTATATATGAGTAAACTTGGTCTGACAGTTACCAATGCTTAATCAGTGAGGCACCTATCT
CAGCGATCTGTCTATTTCGTTCATCCATAGTTGCCTGACTCCCCGTCGTGTAGATAACTACGATACGGGA
GGGCTTACCATCTGGCCCCAGTGCTGCAATGATACCGCGAGACCCACGCTCACCGGCTCCAGATTTATCA
GCAATAAACCAGCCAGCCGGAAGGGCCGAGCGCAGAAGTGGTCCTGCAACTTTATCCGCCTCCATCCAGT
CTATTAATTGTTGCCGGGAAGCTAGAGTAAGTAGTTCGCCAGTTAATAGTTTGCGCAACGTTGTTGCCAT
TGCTACAGGCATCGTGGTGTCACGCTCGTCGTTTGGTATGGCTTCATTCAGCTCCGGTTCCCAACGATCA
AGGCGAGTTACATGATCCCCCATGTTGTGCAAAAAAGCGGTTAGCTCCTTCGGTCCTCCGATCGTTGTCA
GAAGTAAGTTGGCCGCAGTGTTATCACTCATGGTTATGGCAGCACTGCATAATTCTCTTACTGTCATGCC
ATCCGTAAGATGCTTTTCTGTGACTGGTGAGTACTCAACCAAGTCATTCTGAGAATAGTGTATGCGGCGA
CCGAGTTGCTCTTGCCCGGCGTCAATACGGGATAATACCGCGCCACATAGCAGAACTTTAAAAGTGCTCA
TCATTGGAAAACGTTCTTCGGGGCGAAAACTCTCAAGGATCTTACCGCTGTTGAGATCCAGTTCGATGTA
ACCCACTCGTGCACCCAACTGATCTTCAGCATCTTTTACTTTCACCAGCGTTTCTGGGTGAGCAAAAACA
GGAAGGCAAAATGCCGCAAAAAAGGGAATAAGGGCGACACGGAAATGTTGAATACTCATACTCTTCCTTT
TTCAATATTATTGAAGCATTTATCAGGGTTATTGTCTCATGAGCGGATACATATTTGAATGTATTTAGAA
AAATAAACAAATAGGGGTTCCGCGCACATTTCCCCGAAAAGTGCCACCTGGGTCCTTTTCATCACGTGCT
ATAAAAATAATTATAATTTAAATTTTTTAATATAAATATATAAATTAAAAATAGAAAGTAAAAAAAGAAA
TTAAAGAAAAAATAGTTTTTGTTTTCCGAAGATGTAAAAGACTCTAGGGGGATCGCCAACAAATACTACC
TTTTATCTTGCTCTTCCTGCTCTCAGGTATTAATGCCGAATTGTTTCATCTTGTCTGTGTAGAAGACCAC
ACACGAAAATCCTGTGATTTTACATTTTACTTATCGTTAATCGAATGTATATCTATTTAATCTGCTTTTC
TTGTCTAATAAATATATATGTAAAGTACGCTTTTTGTTGAAATTTTTTAAACCTTTGTTTATTTTTTTTT
CTTCATTCCGTAACTCTTCTACCTTCTTTATTTACTTTCTAAAATCCAAATACAAAACATAAAAATAAAT
AAACACAGAGTAAATTCCCAAATTATTCCATCATTAAAAGATACGAGGCGCGTGTAAGTTACAGGCAAGC
GATCCGTCTA
Features (pLannotate 1.2.2; 19 found; start..end, strand, type, name):
     62..97      +  CDS            rop (fragment): Rop protein, which maintains plasmids at low copy number; rop
    199..246     +  misc_feature   bom (fragment): basis of mobility region from pBR322
    258..587     +  promoter       MET17 promoter (fragment): S. cerevisiae MET17; expression is repressed by methionine; MET15; MET25
    588..1922    +  CDS            MET17: O-acetylserine and O-acetylhomoserine sulfhydrylase, required for sulfur amino acid synthesis; S. cerevisiae MET17 MET15; MET25
   2364..2722    -  rep_origin     f1 ori (sequence partly withheld): f1 bacteriophage origin of replication; arrow indicates direction of (+) strand synthesis
   2730..2885    -  CDS            lacZα (fragment): LacZα fragment of β-galactosidase; lacZ fragment
   2893..2911    +  promoter       T7 promoter: promoter for bacteriophage T7 RNA polymerase
   2930..3177    -  terminator     CYC1 terminator: S. cerevisiae CYC1; transcription terminator for CYC1
   3496..4527    -  CDS            Cre: site-specific recombinase Cre is a site-specific recombinase from bacteriophage P1. Recombination occurs at loxP sequences.
   4580..4636    -  misc_feature   MCS (fragment): pBluescript multiple cloning site
   5061..5079    -  promoter       T3 promoter: promoter for bacteriophage T3 RNA polymerase
   5124..5140    -  protein_bind   lac operator: The lac repressor binds to the lac operator to inhibit transcription in E. coli. This inhibition can be relieved by adding lactose or isopropyl-β-D-thiogalactopyranoside (IPTG). lac repressor encoded by lacI
   5148..5178    -  promoter       lac promoter: promoter for the E. coli lac operon
   5193..5214    -  protein_bind   CAP binding site: CAP binding activates transcription in the presence of cAMP. E. coli catabolite activator protein
   5227..5319    -  CDS            lacI (fragment): lac repressor; lacI; The lac repressor binds to the lac operator to inhibit transcription in E. coli. This inhibition can be relieved by adding lactose or isopropyl-β-D-thiogalactopyranoside (IPTG).
   5502..6090    -  rep_origin     ori: high-copy-number ColE1/pMB1/pBR322/pUC origin of replication
   6261..7121    -  CDS            AmpR: β-lactamase; bla; confers resistance to ampicillin, carbenicillin, and related antibiotics
   7122..7226    -  promoter       AmpR promoter: bla
   7263..7766    +  misc_feature   CEN/ARS: S. cerevisiae CEN6 centromere fused to an autonomously replicating sequence
