[The description below was written by a language model from this plasmid's Addgene catalogue record and pLannotate feature annotations shown in this document.]
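Description:
pPL5628_TEF1*-Cre_MET15 is a yeast expression plasmid of 7,772 bp, built on the pSH47 backbone, that provides constitutive expression of Cre recombinase in Saccharomyces cerevisiae. It is a shuttle vector. In E. coli it replicates from a ColE1/pUC-type origin and is selected with ampicillin through the β-lactamase gene (AmpR). In yeast a CEN6/ARS element keeps it as a stable, low-copy centromeric episome. Yeast selection relies on MET15 (also called MET17/MET25), carried with its own promoter fragment, which complements methionine auxotrophy in met15 mutant strains. The depositor notes a point mutation in this MET15 copy that does not affect selection or plasmid function. The backbone also retains pBluescript-derived elements: an f1 origin, lacZα and lac promoter/operator remnants, flanking T7 and T3 promoters, and small rop, bom and lacI fragments.

The payload is the 1,032 bp Cre coding sequence. The catalogue lists its species as E. coli, although Cre originates from bacteriophage P1, as the feature annotation notes. Cre catalyses site-specific recombination between loxP sites. The gene is followed by the CYC1 terminator and, according to the record, is driven by a mutant TEF1 promoter with about 0.16 times the activity of the wild-type promoter. The automated annotation does not label this promoter, but an unannotated stretch upstream of Cre, between the MCS fragment and the T3 promoter, is where it would be expected to lie. The weakened constitutive promoter supplies Cre without an induction step. The associated publication concerns optimised Cre expression plasmids and drug resistance cassettes for yeast, which suggests use in excising loxP-flanked marker cassettes, with MET15 as the plasmid's selection marker.
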