Addgene plasmid #60933: pPL5628_TEF1*-Cre_MET15
Purpose: Constitutive expression vector for Cre-recombinase containing MET15 selection marker.
Depositing lab: Robert Piper. Depositing organization: University of Iowa. Publication: Puromycin and Methotrexate Resistance Cassettes and Optimized cre-recombinase Expression Plasmids for use in Yeast. MacDonald C, Piper RC. Yeast. 2015 Feb 16. doi: 10.1002/yea.3069. PubMed 25688547.
Backbone
  Vector backbone: pSH47
  Vector type: Yeast Expression
  Selectable markers: MET15
Growth in bacteria
  Bacterial resistance: Ampicillin, 100 μg/mL
  Growth temperature: 37°C
  Growth strain: Top10
  Copy number: Low Copy
Gene/Insert
  Gene/Insert name: Cre (alt name: Cre-recombinase)
  Species: E. coli
  Insert size (bp): 1032
  Promoter: mutant TEF1
  Tag / fusion protein: Driven from a mutant TEF1 promoter with 0.16x activity
  Cloning method: Unknown
  Sequencing primers: 5′ catattttccgtcgatgttgaaatcc; 3′ cgataccgtcgaggggcagagcc
Resource information
  A portion of this plasmid was derived from a plasmid made by: They were gene synthesized using a commercial service, which made them according to our design.
Terms and licenses: Academic/Nonprofit Terms; Industry Terms: Not Available to Industry
Depositor comments: This plasmid contains a Y191CL mutation in the MET15 gene that does not impact selection or plasmid function.
How to cite: pPL5628_TEF1*-Cre_MET15 was a gift from Robert Piper (Addgene plasmid # 60933 ; http://n2t.net/addgene:60933 ; RRID:Addgene_60933)
