>Addgene plasmid #60933 | pPL5628_TEF1*-Cre_MET15 | addgene partial sequence | sequence record 100100 | pGEX3 5'-CCGGGAGCTGCATGTGTCAGAGG-3'
TCACCGAAACGCGCGAGACGAAAGGGCCTCGTGATACGCCTATTTTTATAGGTTAATGTCATGATAATAA
TGGTTTCTTAGACGGATCGCTTGCCTGTAACTTACACGCGCCTCGTATCTTTTAATGATGGAATAATTTG
GGAATTTACTCTGTGTTTATTTATTTTTATGTTTTGTATTTGGATTTTAGAAAGTAAATAAAGAAGGTAG
AAGAGTTACGGAATGAAGAAAAAAAAATAAACAAAGGTTTAAAAAATTTCAACAAAAAGCGTACTTTACA
TATATATTTATTAGACAAGAAAAGCAGATTAAATAGATATACATTCGATTAACGATAAGTAAAATGTAAA
ATCACAGGATTTTCGTGTGTGGTCTTCTACACAGACAAGATGAAACAATTCGGCATTAATACCTGAGAGC
AGGAAGAGCAAGATAAAAGGTAGTATTTGTTGGCGATCCCCCTAGAGTCTTTTACATCTTCGGAAAACAA
AAACTATTTTTTCTTTAATTTCTTTTTTTACTTTCTATTTTTAATTTATATATTTATATTAAAAAATTTA
AATTATAATTATTTTTATAGCACGTGATGAAAAGGACCCAGGTGGCACTTTTCGGGGAAATGTGCGCGGA
ACCCCTATTTGTTTATTTTTCTAAATACATTCAAATATGTATCCGCTCATGAGACAATAACCCTGATAAA
TGCTTCAATAATATTGAAAAAGGAAGAGTATGAGTATTCAACATTTCCGTGTCGCCCTTATTCCCTTTTT
TGCGGCATTTTGCCTTCCTGTTTTTGCTCACCCAGAAACGCTGGTGAAAGTAAAAGATGCTGAAGATCAG
TTGGGTGCACGAGTGGGTTACATCGAACTGGATCTCAACAGCGGTAAGATCCTTGAGAGTTTTCGCCCCG
AAGAACGTTTTCCAATGATGAGCACTTTTAAAGTTCTGCTATGTGGCGCGGTATTATCCCGTATTGACGC
CGGGCAAGAGCAACTCGGTCGCCGCATACACTATTCTCAGAATGACTTGGTTGAGTACTCACCAGTCACA
GAAAAGCATCTTACGGATGGCATGACAGTAAGAGAATTATGCAGTGCTGCCATAACCATGAGTGATAACA
