>Addgene plasmid #60933 | pPL5628_TEF1*-Cre_MET15 | addgene partial sequence | sequence record 100102 | pUC-4 5'-CAGTGAGCGAGGAAGCGGAAGAGCGCCCAA-3'
GCAAACCGCCTCTCCCCGCGCGTTGGCCGATTCATTAATGCAGCTGGCACGACAGGTTTCCCGACTGGAA
AGCGGGCAGTGAGCGCAACGCAATTAATGTGAGTTAGCTCACTCATTAGGCACCCCAGGCTTTACACTTT
ATGCTTCCGGCTCGTATGTTGTGTGGAATTGTGAGCGGATAACAATTTCACACAGGAAACAGCTATGACC
ATGATTACGCCAAGCGCGCAATTAACCCTCACTAAAGGGAACAAAAGCTGGATAGCTTCAAAATGTCTCT
ACTCCTTTTTTACTCTTCCAGATTTTCTCGGACTCCGCGCACCGCCGTACCACTTCAAAACACCCAAGCA
CAGCATACTAAATTCCCCCTCCTCCTTCCTCTAGGGTGCCGTTAATTACCCGTACTAAAGGTTTGGAAAA
GGAAAAAGAGACCGCCTCGTCCCTTTTTCTTCGTCGGAGAAGGCAATAAAAATTTTTATCACGTTTCTTT
CTCTTGAAAACTTTTTTTTCGATTTTGTTCTCTTTCGACGACCTCCCATTGATATTTGAGTTAACAAACG
GTCTTCAATTTCTCAAGTTTCAGCTTCATTTTTCCTGTTCTATTACAACTTTTTTTACTTCTTGCTCATT
GGAAAGAAAGCATAGCAATCTAATCTAAGTTTTAATTACAAAAACTAGTGGATCCCCCGGGCTGCAGGAA
TTCGATATCAAGCTTATCGATACCGTCGAGGGGCAGAGCCGATCCTGTACACTTTACTTAAAACCATTAT
CTGAGTGTTAAATGTCCAATTTACTGACCGTACACCAAAATTTGCCTGCATTACCGGTCGATGCAACGAG
TGATGAGGTTCGCAAGAACCTGATGGACATGTTCAGGGATCGCCAGGCGTTTTCTGAGCATACCTGGAAA
ATGCTTCTGTCCGTTTGCCGGTCGTGGGCGGCATGGTGCAAGTTGAATAACCGGAAATGGTTTCCCGCAG
AACCTGAAGATGTTCGCGATTATCTTCTATATCTTCAGGCGCGCGGTCTGGCAGTAAA
