>Addgene plasmid #60933 | pPL5628_TEF1*-Cre_MET15 | addgene partial sequence | sequence record 100111 | pRSII-F1 5'-CGGCATCAGAGCAGATTGTAC-3'
TTTTCATCGAGGTCACATGATCGCAAAATGGCAAATGGCACGTGAAGCTGTCGATATTGGGGAACTGTGG
TGGTTGGCAAATGACTAATTAAGTTAGTCAAGGCGCCATCCTCATGAAAACTGTGTAACATAATAACCGA
AGTGTCGAAAAGGTGGCACCTTGTCCAATTGAACACGCTCGATGAAAAAAATAAGATATATATAAGGTTA
AGTAAAGCGTCTGTTAGAAAGGAAGTTTTTCCTTTTTCTTGCTCTCTTGTCTTTTCATCTACTATTTCCT
TCGTGTAATACAGGGTCGTCAGATACATAGATACAATTCTATTACCCCCATCCATACAATGCCATCTCAT
TTCGATACTGTTCAACTACACGCCGGCCAAGAGAACCCTGGTGACAATGCTCACAGATCCAGAGCTGTAC
CAATTTACGCCACCACTTCTTATGTTTTCGAAAACTCTAAGCATGGTTCGCAATTGTTTGGTCTAGAAGT
TCCAGGTTACGTCTATTCCCGTTTCCAAAACCCAACCAGTAATGTTTTGGAAGAAAGAATTGCTGCTTTA
GAAGGTGGTGCTGCTGCTTTGGCTGTTTCCTCCGGTCAAGCCGCTCAAACCCTTGCCATCCAAGGTTTGG
CACACACTGGTGACAACATCGTTTCCACTTCTTACTTATACGGTGGTACTTATAACCAGTTCAAAATCTC
GTTCAAAAGATTTGGTATCGAGGCTAGATTTGTTGAAGGTGACAATCCAGAAGAATTCGAAAAGGTCTTT
GATGAAAGAACCAAGGCTGTTTATTTGGAAACCATTGGTAATCCAAAGTACAATGTTCCGGATTTTGAAA
AAATTGTTGCAATTGCTCACAAACACGGTATTCCAGTTGTCGTTGACAACACATTTGGTGCCGGTGGTTG
CTTCTGTCAGCCAATTAAATACGGTGCTGATATTGTAACACATTCTGCTACCAAATGGATTGGTGGTCAT
GGTACTACTATCGGTGGTATTATTGTTGACTCTGGTAAGTTCCCATGGAAGGACTACCCAGAAAAGTTCC
CTCAATTCTCTCAACCTGCCGAAGGATATCACGGTACTA
