>Addgene plasmid #60933 | pPL5628_TEF1*-Cre_MET15 | addgene partial sequence | sequence record 100731 | Cre-1 5'-CGATGCAACGAGTGATGAGG-3'
ATGTTCAGGGATCGCCAGGCGTTTTCTGAGCATACCTGGAAAATGCTTCTGTCCGTTTGCCGGTCGTGGG
CGGCATGGTGCAAGTTGAATAACCGGAAATGGTTTCCCGCAGAACCTGAAGATGTTCGCGATTATCTTCT
ATATCTTCAGGCGCGCGGTCTGGCAGTAAAAACTATCCAGCAACATTTGGGCCAGCTAAACATGCTTCAT
CGTCGGTCCGGGCTGCCACGACCAAGTGACAGCAATGCTGTTTCACTGGTTATGCGGCGGATCCGAAAAG
AAAACGTTGATGCCGGTGAACGTGCAAAACAGGCTCTAGCGTTCGAACGCACTGATTTCGACCAGGTTCG
TTCACTCATGGAAAATAGCGATCGCTGCCAGGATATACGTAATCTGGCATTTCTGGGGATTGCTTATAAC
ACCCTGTTACGTATAGCCGAAATTGCCAGGATCAGGGTTAAAGATATCTCACGTACTGACGGTGGGAGAA
TGTTAATCCATATTGGCAGAACGAAAACGCTGGTTAGCACCGCAGGTGTAGAGAAGGCACTTAGCCTGGG
GGTAACTAAACTGGTCGAGCGATGGATTTCCGTCTCTGGTGTAGCTGATGATCCGAATAACTACCTGTTT
TGCCGGGTCAGAAAAAATGGTGTTGCCGCGCCATCTGCCACCAGCCAGCTATCAACTCGCGCCCTGGAAG
GGATTTTTGAAGCAACTCATCGATTGATTTACGGCGCTAAGGATGACTCTGGTCAGAGATACCTGGCCTG
GTCTGGACACAGTGCCCGTGTCGGAGCCGCGCGAGATATGGCCCGCGCTGGAGTTTCAATACCGGAGATC
ATGCAAGCTGGTGGCTGGACCAATGTAAATATTGTCATGAACTATATCCGTAACCTGGATAGTGAAACAG
GGGCAATGGTGCGCCTGCTGGAAGATGGCGATTAGCCATTAACGCGTAAATGATTGCTATAATTATTTGA
TATTTATGGTGACATATGAGAAAGGATTTCAACATCGACGGAAA
