>Addgene plasmid #60933 | pPL5628_TEF1*-Cre_MET15 | addgene partial sequence | sequence record 100732 | T7 5'-TAATACGACTCACTATAGGG-3'
GCCGCAAATTAAAGCCTTCGAGCGTCCCAAAACCTTCTCAAGCAAGGTTTTCAGTATAATGTTACATGCG
TACACGCGTCTGTACAGAAAAAAAAGAAAAATTTGAAATATAAATAACGTTCTTAATACTAACATAACTA
TAAAAAAATAAATAGGGACCTAGACTTCAGGTTGTCTAACTCCTTCCTTTTCGGTTAGAGCGGATGTGGG
GGGAGGGCGTGAATGTAAGCGTGACATAACTAATTACATGACTCGAGGTCGACAATTCCAACCTTACCCA
AGAGTTCGCCAAACTCAGACATCACTTTAGCAAAACCGCGCCGTGCTTCTTCCTCGGTGGCATTCATCAC
GAAATGTTCAGCACTACGCATACTTTTGACAGGAAACGCAACGGATATTGAGTCAATATCAGGCATTCTA
TCGCTCAGCTTTACAGTGACAATGACGGCTGGCGACTGAATATTAGTGCTTACAGACAGCACTACATATT
TTCCGTCGATGTTGAAATCCTTTCTCATATGTCACCATAAATATCAAATAATTATAGCAATCATTTACGC
GTTAATGGCTAATCGCCATCTTCCAGCAGGCGCACCATTGCCCCTGTTTCACTATCCAGGTTACGGATAT
AGTTCATGACAATATTTACATTGGTCCAGCCACCAGCTTGCATGATCTCCGGTATTGAAACTCCAGCGCG
GGCCATATCTCGCGCGGCTCCGACACGGGCACTGTGTCCAGACCAGGCCAGGTATCTCTGACCAGAGTCA
TCCTTAGCGCCGTAAATCAATCGATGAGTTGCTTCAAAAATCCCTTCCAGGGCGCGAGTTGATAGCTGGC
TGGTGGCAGATGGCGCGGC
